Addgene plasmid #36847: TAL2458
Depositing lab: Keith Joung. Depositing organization: Massachusetts General Hospital. Publication: FLASH assembly of TALENs for high-throughput genome editing. Reyon D, Tsai SQ, Khayter C, Foden JA, Sander JD, Joung JK. Nat Biotechnol. 2012 Apr 8. doi: 10.1038/nbt.2170. PubMed 22484455.
Backbone
  Vector backbone: JDS71
  Backbone manufacturer: Joung lab (Addgene Plasmid # 32287)
  Backbone size w/o insert (bp): 6447
  Vector type: Mammalian, T7 for in vitro mRNA synthesis
Growth in bacteria
  Bacterial resistance: Ampicillin, 100 μg/mL
  Growth temperature: 37°C
  Growth strain: XL1 Blue
  Copy number: High Copy
Gene/Insert
  Gene/Insert name: XPA-TALEN_Left (alt name: XPA)
  Species: H. sapiens (human)
  Insert size (bp): 1640
  Entrez Gene: Xpa (a.k.a. Xpac)
  Promoter: CMV
  Tag / fusion protein: 3X Flag (N terminal on backbone); WT FOKI (C terminal on backbone)
  Cloning method: Restriction Enzyme; 5′ cloning site BsmBI (destroyed during cloning); 3′ cloning site BsmBI (destroyed during cloning)
  Sequencing primers: 5′ CMV-F; 3′ BGH-rev
Terms and licenses: Academic/Nonprofit Terms; Industry Terms: Not Available to Industry
Depositor comments: Target binding site: TGGGCCAGAGATGGCGGC It is strongly recommended that users perform a diagnostic digest to verify this plasmid prior to use. For example, a double digest of the plasmid with BamHI and KpnI should result in two bands at 2.2kb and 5.9kb.
How to cite: TAL2458 was a gift from Keith Joung (Addgene plasmid # 36847 ; http://n2t.net/addgene:36847 ; RRID:Addgene_36847)
