[The description below was written by a language model from this plasmid's Addgene catalogue record.]
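Description:
TAL2458 is a mammalian expression plasmid encoding the left monomer of a TALEN pair directed against the human XPA gene. It is built on the JDS71 backbone, a 6447 bp TALEN expression vector, and is propagated in E. coli as a high-copy plasmid under ampicillin selection. The record does not include a feature table, so the origin of replication and other backbone details are not explicitly listed.

The insert is a roughly 1.6 kb array of TAL effector repeats, generated by the FLASH assembly method and cloned into the backbone through BsmBI sites that were destroyed in the process. The backbone supplies the flanking coding elements, so the repeat array is expressed in frame with an N-terminal 3X Flag epitope tag and a C-terminal wild-type FokI nuclease domain. Expression in mammalian cells is driven by the CMV promoter, and the vector also carries a T7 promoter so that mRNA can be synthesized in vitro. The use of a BGH reverse sequencing primer suggests a BGH polyadenylation region downstream of the coding sequence.

Because FokI cleaves DNA only as a dimer, this construct is meant to be used with a matching right-hand XPA TALEN that binds the opposite strand nearby, bringing two FokI domains together to make a double-strand break at the target locus. Repair of the break can introduce indel mutations or support targeted editing of XPA in human cells. The Flag tag allows detection of the expressed nuclease. The depositor notes the specific binding site and recommends verifying the plasmid by diagnostic restriction digest, a sensible precaution for highly repetitive TAL arrays.
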