>Addgene plasmid #36847 | TAL2458 | depositor partial sequence | sequence record 46040 | TAL2458 sequence 1640 bps
GAACCTGACCCCAGACCAGGTAGTCGCAATCGCGAACAATAATGGGGGAAAGCAAGCCCTGGAAACCGTG
CAAAGGTTGTTGCCGGTCCTTTGTCAAGACCACGGCCTTACACCGGAGCAAGTCGTGGCCATTGCAAATA
ATAACGGTGGCAAACAGGCTCTTGAGACGGTTCAGAGACTTCTCCCAGTTCTCTGTCAAGCCCACGGGCT
GACTCCCGATCAAGTTGTAGCGATTGCGAATAACAATGGAGGGAAACAAGCATTGGAGACTGTCCAACGG
CTCCTTCCCGTGTTGTGTCAAGCCCACGGTTTGACGCCTGCACAAGTGGTCGCCATCGCCAGCCATGATG
GCGGTAAGCAGGCGCTGGAAACAGTACAGCGCCTGCTGCCTGTACTGTGCCAGGATCATGGACTGACCCC
AGACCAGGTAGTCGCAATCGCGTCACATGACGGGGGAAAGCAAGCCCTGGAAACCGTGCAAAGGTTGTTG
CCGGTCCTTTGTCAAGACCACGGCCTTACACCGGAGCAAGTCGTGGCCATTGCAAGCAACATCGGTGGCA
AACAGGCTCTTGAGACGGTTCAGAGACTTCTCCCAGTTCTCTGTCAAGCCCACGGGCTGACTCCCGATCA
AGTTGTAGCGATTGCGAATAACAATGGAGGGAAACAAGCATTGGAGACTGTCCAACGGCTCCTTCCCGTG
TTGTGTCAAGCCCACGGTTTGACGCCTGCACAAGTGGTCGCCATCGCCTCCAATATTGGCGGTAAGCAGG
CGCTGGAAACAGTACAGCGCCTGCTGCCTGTACTGTGCCAGGATCATGGACTGACCCCAGACCAGGTAGT
CGCAATCGCGAACAATAATGGGGGAAAGCAAGCCCTGGAAACCGTGCAAAGGTTGTTGCCGGTCCTTTGT
CAAGACCACGGCCTTACACCGGAGCAAGTCGTGGCCATTGCAAGCAACATCGGTGGCAAACAGGCTCTTG
AGACGGTTCAGAGACTTCTCCCAGTTCTCTGTCAAGCCCACGGGCTGACTCCCGATCAAGTTGTAGCGAT
TGCGTCCAACGGTGGAGGGAAACAAGCATTGGAGACTGTCCAACGGCTCCTTCCCGTGTTGTGTCAAGCC
CACGGTTTGACGCCTGCACAAGTGGTCGCCATCGCCAACAACAACGGCGGTAAGCAGGCGCTGGAAACAG
TACAGCGCCTGCTGCCTGTACTGTGCCAGGATCATGGACTGACCCCAGACCAGGTAGTCGCAATCGCGAA
CAATAATGGGGGAAAGCAAGCCCTGGAAACCGTGCAAAGGTTGTTGCCGGTCCTTTGTCAAGACCACGGC
CTTACACCGGAGCAAGTCGTGGCCATTGCATCCCACGACGGTGGCAAACAGGCTCTTGAGACGGTTCAGA
GACTTCTCCCAGTTCTCTGTCAAGCCCACGGGCTGACTCCCGATCAAGTTGTAGCGATTGCGAATAACAA
TGGAGGGAAACAAGCATTGGAGACTGTCCAACGGCTCCTTCCCGTGTTGTGTCAAGCCCACGGTTTGACG
CCTGCACAAGTGGTCGCCATCGCCAACAACAACGGCGGTAAGCAGGCGCTGGAAACAGTACAGCGCCTGC
TGCCTGTACTGTGCCAGGATCATGGACTGA
