>Addgene plasmid #36847 | TAL2458 | addgene partial sequence | sequence record 47020 | CMV-F 5'-CGCAAATGGGCGGTAGGCGTG-3'
AGAAGAACCCACTGCTTACTGGCTTATCGAAATTAATACGACTCACTATAGGGAGACCCAAGCTGGCTAG
CACCATGGACTACAAAGACCATGACGGTGATTATAAAGATCATGACATCGATTACAAGGATGACGATGAC
AAGATGGCCCCCAAGAAGAAGAGGAAGGTGGGCATTCACCGCGGGGTACCTATGGTGGACTTGAGGACAC
TCGGTTATTCGCAACAGCAACAGGAGAAAATCAAGCCTAAGGTCAGGAGCACCGTCGCGCAACACCACGA
GGCGCTTGTGGGGCATGGCTTCACTCATGCGCATATTGTCGCGCTTTCACAGCACCCTGCGGCGCTTGGG
ACGGTGGCTGTCAAATACCAAGATATGATTGCGGCCCTGCCCGAAGCCACGCACGAGGCAATTGTAGGGG
TCGGTAAACAGTGGTCGGGAGCGCGAGCACTTGAGGCGCTGCTGACTGTGGCGGGTGAGCTTAGGGGGCC
TCCGCTCCAGCTCGACACCGGGCAGCTGCTGAAGATCGCGAAGAGAGGGGGAGTAACAGCGGTAGAGGCA
GTGCACGCCTGGCGCAATGCGCTCACCGGGGCCCCCTTGAACCTGACCCCAGACCAGGTAGTCGCAATCG
CGAACAATAATGGGGGAAAGCAAGCCCTGGAAACCGT
