>Addgene plasmid #36847 | TAL2458 | addgene partial sequence | sequence record 48037 | JDS-TALEN-F 5'-TAGGGGTCGGTAAACAGTGG-3'
TGTGGCGGGTGAGCTTAGGGGGCCTCCGCTCCAGCTCGACACCGGGCAGCTGCTGAAGATCGCGAAGAGA
GGGGGAGTAACAGCGGTAGAGGCAGTGCACGCCTGGCGCAATGCGCTCACCGGGGCCCCCTTGAACCTGA
CCCCAGACCAGGTAGTCGCAATCGCGAACAATAATGGGGGAAAGCAAGCCCTGGAAACCGTGCAAAGGTT
GTTGCCGGTCCTTTGTCAAGACCACGGCCTTACACCGGAGCAAGTCGTGGCCATTGCAAATAATAACGGT
GGCAAACAGGCTCTTGAGACGGTTCAGAGACTTCTCCCAGTTCTCTGTCAAGCCCACGGGCTGACTCCCG
ATCAAGTTGTAGCGATTGCGAATAACAATGGAGGGAAACAAGCATTGGAGACTGTCCAACGGCTCCTTCC
CGTGTTGTGTCAAGCCCACGGTTTGACGCCTGCACAAGTGGTCGCCATCGCCAGCCATGATGGCGGTAAG
CAGGCGCTGGAAACAGTACAGCGCCTGCTGCCTGTACTGTGCCAGGATCATGGACTGACCCCAGACCAGG
TAGTCGCAATCGCGTCACATGACGGGGGAAAGCAAGCCCTGGAAACCGTGCAAAGGTTGTTGCCGGTCCT
TTGTCAAGACCACGGCCTTACACCGGAGCAAGTCGTGGCCATTGCAAGCAACATCGGTGGCAAACAGGCT
CTTGAGACGGTTCAGAGACTTCTCCCAGTTCTCTGTCAAGCCCACGGGCTGACTCCCGATCAAGTTGTAG
CGATTGCGAATAACAATGGAGGGAAACAAGCATTGGAGACTGTC
